>Addgene plasmid #238235 | pRK5_mCherry_P2AT2A_GFP-nb-KS-FtoG | addgene full sequence | sequence record 474443 | Addgene NGS Result
TTCGAGCTCGCCCGACATTGATTATTGACTAGTTATTAATAGTAATCAATTACGGGGTCATTAGTTCATA
GCCCATATATGGAGTTCCGCGTTACATAACTTACGGTAAATGGCCCGCCTGGCTGACCGCCCAACGACCC
CCGCCCATTGACGTCAATAATGACGTATGTTCCCATAGTAACGCCAATAGGGACTTTCCATTGACGTCAA
TGGGTGGAGTATTTACGGTAAACTGCCCACTTGGCAGTACATCAAGTGTATCATATGCCAAGTACGCCCC
CTATTGACGTCAATGACGGTAAATGGCCCGCCTGGCATTATGCCCAGTACATGACCTTATGGGACTTTCC
TACTTGGCAGTACATCTACGTATTAGTCATCGCTATTACCATGGTGATGCGGTTTTGGCAGTACATCAAT
GGGCGTGGATAGCGGTTTGACTCACGGGGATTTCCAAGTCTCCACCCCATTGACGTCAATGGGAGTTTGT
TTTGGCACCAAAATCAACGGGACTTTCCAAAATGTCGTAACAACTCCGCCCCATTGACGCAAATGGGCGG
TAGGCGTGTACGGTGGGAGGTCTATATAAGCAGAGCTCGTTTAGTGAACCGTCAGATCGCCTGGAGACGC
CATCCACGCTGTTTTGACCTCCATAGAAGACACCGGGACCGATCCAGCCTCCGCGGCCGGGAACGGTGCA
TTGGAACGCGGATTCCCCGTGCCAAGAGTGACGTAAGTACCGCCTATAGAGTCTATAGGCCCACCCCCTT
GGCTTCGTTAGAACGCGGCTACAATTAATACATAACCTTATGTATCATACACATACGATTTAGGTGACAC
TATAGAATAACATCCACTTTGCCTTTCTCTCCACAGGTGTCCACTCCCAGGTCCAACTGCACCTCGGTTC
TATCGATTGAATTCGTACCGGTGCCACCATGGTTTCCAAAGGAGAGGAGGATAATATGGCTATAATTAAA
GAGTTTATGCGGTTCAAGGTGCATATGGAGGGATCTGTGAACGGTCACGAGTTCGAAATCGAGGGCGAAG
GCGAGGGGCGACCCTATGAAGGGACACAGACGGCCAAACTGAAGGTGACCAAGGGTGGCCCCCTGCCTTT
CGCCTGGGACATCCTGTCACCCCAGTTTATGTACGGCTCTAAGGCTTACGTTAAGCACCCTGCCGATATT
CCGGACTACTTGAAACTGAGCTTCCCTGAAGGGTTCAAGTGGGAACGGGTAATGAATTTTGAGGATGGCG
GTGTAGTCACAGTTACCCAGGACAGCTCTCTTCAGGACGGAGAATTTATCTATAAGGTTAAACTTCGGGG
CACTAACTTCCCATCAGACGGCCCCGTGATGCAGAAGAAAACTATGGGCTGGGAAGCCAGCTCAGAACGC
ATGTATCCCGAGGACGGAGCACTGAAGGGAGAAATCAAGCAGCGACTCAAGCTGAAGGATGGGGGACATT
ATGATGCTGAGGTCAAAACCACCTATAAGGCCAAGAAACCCGTTCAGCTTCCTGGGGCATACAACGTGAA
TATCAAACTGGATATTACATCCCATAACGAAGACTATACCATCGTGGAACAGTACGAGCGGGCCGAGGGC
AGACATAGCACAGGGGGCATGGATGAATTGTACAAGGGAAGCGGAGCTACTAACTTCAGCCTGCTGAAGC
AGGCTGGAGACGTGGAGGAGAACCCTGGACCTGGAAGCGGAGAGGGCAGAGGAAGTCTTCTAACATGCGG
TGACGTGGAGGAGAATCCCGGCCCATATCCGTACGACGTACCAGACTACGCACCTAAGAAGAAGAGGAAG
GTTGGGGGAGGCGGCAGTGGCGGAGGGGGATCTATGGCTCAGGTGCAGCTGGTGGAATCTGGCGGCAGAC
TGGTGCAGGCCGGCGATAGCCTGAGACTGTCTTGTGCCGCCAGCGGCAGAACCTTCAGCACATCTGCCAT
GGCCTGGTTCAGACAGGCCCCTGGCCGCGAGAGGGAATTTGTGGCCGCCATCACATGGACCGTGGGCAAC
ACCATCCTGGGCGACAGCGTGAAGGGCCGGTTCACCATCAGCCGGGACAGAGCCAAGAACACCGTGGACC
TCCAGATGGACAACCTGGAACCCGAGGACACCGCCGTGTACTACTGCTCCGCCAGATCCAGAGGCTACGT
GCTGTCCGTGCTGCGGAGCGTGGACAGCTACGATTATTGGGGCCAGGGCACCCAAGTGACCGTGTCTGGC
GGCGGAGGAAGCGGAGGCGGAGGATCTATGATGATGATGAATAAGTTGGTTCTAGCGCAGGGAGGAGGAT
CCTGTCTATAGGTCGACCTGCAGAAGCTTGGCCGCCATGGCCCAACTTGTTTATTGCAGCTTATAATGGT
TACAAATAAAGCAATAGCATCACAAATTTCACAAATAAAGCATTTTTTTCACTGCATTCTAGTTGTGGTT
TGTCCAAACTCATCAATGTATCTTATCATGTCTGGATCGGGAATTAATTCGGCGCAGCACCATGGCCTGA
AATAACCTCTGAAAGAGGAACTTGGTTAGGTACCTTCTGAGGCGGAAAGAACCAGCTGTGGAATGTGTGT
CAGTTAGGGTGTGGAAAGTCCCCAGGCTCCCCAGCAGGCAGAAGTATGCAAAGCATGCATCTCAATTAGT
CAGCAACCAGGTGTGGAAAGTCCCCAGGCTCCCCAGCAGGCAGAAGTATGCAAAGCATGCATCTCAATTA
GTCAGCAACCATAGTCCCGCCCCTAACTCCGCCCATCCCGCCCCTAACTCCGCCCAGTTCCGCCCATTCT
CCGCCCCATGGCTGACTAATTTTTTTTATTTATGCAGAGGCCGAGGCCGCCTCGGCCTCTGAGCTATTCC
AGAAGTAGTGAGGAGGCTTTTTTGGAGGCCTAGGCTTTTGCAAAAAGCTGTTAACAGCTTGGCACTGGCC
GTCGTTTTACAACGTCGTGACTGGGAAAACCCTGGCGTTACCCAACTTAATCGCCTTGCAGCACATCCCC
CTTTCGCCAGCTGGCGTAATAGCGAAGAGGCCCGCACCGATCGCCCTTCCCAACAGTTGCGCAGCCTGAA
TGGCGAATGGCGCCTGATGCGGTATTTTCTCCTTACGCATCTGTGCGGTATTTCACACCGCATA
[142 nt withheld, positions 3145-3286]
C
[141 nt withheld, positions 3288-3428]
CCTTTGACGTTGGAGTCCACGTTCTTT
[37 nt withheld, positions 3456-3492]
ACCCTATCTCGGGCTATTCTTTTGATTTATAAGGGATTTTGCCGATTTCGGCCTATTGGTTAAAAAATGA
GCTGATTTAACAAAAATTTAACGCGAATTTTAACAAAATATTAACGTTTACAATTTTATGGTGCACTCTC
AGTACAATCTGCTCTGATGCCGCATAGTTAAGCCAGCCCCGACACCCGCCAACACCCGCTGACGCGCCCT
GACGGGCTTGTCTGCTCCCGGCATCCGCTTACAGACAAGCTGTGACCGTCTCCGGGAGCTGCATGTGTCA
GAGGTTTTCACCGTCATCACCGAAACGCGCGAGACGAAAGGGCCTCGTGATACGCCTATTTTTATAGGTT
AATGTCATGATAATAATGGTTTCTTAGACGTCAGGTGGCACTTTTCGGGGAAATGTGCGCGGAACCCCTA
TTTGTTTATTTTTCTAAATACATTCAAATATGTATCCGCTCATGAGACAATAACCCTGATAAATGCTTCA
ATAATATTGAAAAAGGAAGAGTATGAGTATTCAACATTTCCGTGTCGCCCTTATTCCCTTTTTTGCGGCA
TTTTGCCTTCCTGTTTTTGCTCACCCAGAAACGCTGGTGAAAGTAAAAGATGCTGAAGATCAGTTGGGTG
CACGAGTGGGTTACATCGAACTGGATCTCAACAGCGGTAAGATCCTTGAGAGTTTTCGCCCCGAAGAACG
TTTTCCAATGATGAGCACTTTTAAAGTTCTGCTATGTGGCGCGGTATTATCCCGTATTGACGCCGGGCAA
GAGCAACTCGGTCGCCGCATACACTATTCTCAGAATGACTTGGTTGAGTACTCACCAGTCACAGAAAAGC
ATCTTACGGATGGCATGACAGTAAGAGAATTATGCAGTGCTGCCATAACCATGAGTGATAACACTGCGGC
CAACTTACTTCTGACAACGATCGGAGGACCGAAGGAGCTAACCGCTTTTTTGCACAACATGGGGGATCAT
GTAACTCGCCTTGATCGTTGGGAACCGGAGCTGAATGAAGCCATACCAAACGACGAGCGTGACACCACGA
TGCCTGTAGCAATGGCAACAACGTTGCGCAAACTATTAACTGGCGAACTACTTACTCTAGCTTCCCGGCA
ACAATTAATAGACTGGATGGAGGCGGATAAAGTTGCAGGACCACTTCTGCGCTCGGCCCTTCCGGCTGGC
TGGTTTATTGCTGATAAATCTGGAGCCGGTGAGCGTGGGTCTCGCGGTATCATTGCAGCACTGGGGCCAG
ATGGTAAGCCCTCCCGTATCGTAGTTATCTACACGACGGGGAGTCAGGCAACTATGGATGAACGAAATAG
ACAGATCGCTGAGATAGGTGCCTCACTGATTAAGCATTGGTAACTGTCAGACCAAGTTTACTCATATATA
CTTTAGATTGATTTAAAACTTCATTTTTAATTTAAAAGGATCTAGGTGAAGATCCTTTTTGATAATCTCA
TGACCAAAATCCCTTAACGTGAGTTTTCGTTCCACTGAGCGTCAGACCCCGTAGAAAAGATCAAAGGATC
TTCTTGAGATCCTTTTTTTCTGCGCGTAATCTGCTGCTTGCAAACAAAAAAACCACCGCTACCAGCGGTG
GTTTGTTTGCCGGATCAAGAGCTACCAACTCTTTTTCCGAAGGTAACTGGCTTCAGCAGAGCGCAGATAC
CAAATACTGTTCTTCTAGTGTAGCCGTAGTTAGGCCACCACTTCAAGAACTCTGTAGCACCGCCTACATA
CCTCGCTCTGCTAATCCTGTTACCAGTGGCTGCTGCCAGTGGCGATAAGTCGTGTCTTACCGGGTTGGAC
TCAAGACGATAGTTACCGGATAAGGCGCAGCGGTCGGGCTGAACGGGGGGTTCGTGCACACAGCCCAGCT
TGGAGCGAACGACCTACACCGAACTGAGATACCTACAGCGTGAGCTATGAGAAAGCGCCACGCTTCCCGA
AGGGAGAAAGGCGGACAGGTATCCGGTAAGCGGCAGGGTCGGAACAGGAGAGCGCACGAGGGAGCTTCCA
GGGGGAAACGCCTGGTATCTTTATAGTCCTGTCGGGTTTCGCCACCTCTGACTTGAGCGTCGATTTTTGT
GATGCTCGTCAGGGGGGCGGAGCCTATGGAAAAACGCCAGCAACGCGGCCTTTTTACGGTTCCTGGCCTT
TTGCTGGCCTTTTGCTCACATGTTCTTTCCTGCGTTATCCCCTGATTCTGTGGATAACCGTATTACCGCC
TTTGAGTGAGCTGATACCGCTCGCCGCAGCCGAACGACCGAGCGCAGCGAGTCAGTGAGCGAGGAAGCGG
AAGAGCGCCCAATACGCAAACCGCCTCTCCCCGCGCGTTGGCCGATTCATTAATGCAGCTGGCACGACAG
GTTTCCCGACTGGAAAGCGGGCAGTGAGCGCAACGCAATTAATGTGAGTTAGCTCACTCATTAGGCACCC
CAGGCTTTACACTTTATGCTTCCGGCTCGTATGTTGTGTGGAATTGTGAGCGGATAACAATTTCACACAG
GAAACAGCTATGACATGATTACGAATTAA
Features (pLannotate 1.2.2; 21 found; start..end, strand, type, name):
     14..393     +  enhancer       CMV enhancer: human cytomegalovirus immediate early enhancer
    394..597     +  promoter       CMV promoter: human cytomegalovirus (CMV) immediate early promoter
    733..776     +  intron         CMV intron (fragment): modified intron A from human cytomegalovirus
    828..846     +  promoter       SP6 promoter: promoter for bacteriophage SP6 RNA polymerase
    850..887     +  CDS            IgH signal sequence (fragment): signal sequence from the mouse immunoglobulin heavy chain variable region
    939..1646    +  CDS            mCherry: mCherry is a basic (constitutively fluorescent) red fluorescent protein published in 2004, derived from Discosoma sp.. It is reported to be a very rapidly-maturing monomer with low acid sensitivity.
   1860..2237    +  CDS            HVM18_MOUSE: Experimental evidence at protein level: Swiss-Prot protein existence level 1. From Mus musculus (Mouse).
   2354..2488    +  polyA_signal   SV40 poly(A) signal: SV40 polyadenylation signal
   2557..2914    +  promoter       SV40 promoter: SV40 enhancer and early promoter
   2933..3087    +  CDS            lacZα (fragment): LacZα fragment of β-galactosidase; lacZ fragment
   3093..3144    -  misc_feature   bom (fragment): basis of mobility region from pBR322
   3163..3543    +  rep_origin     M13 ori (sequence partly withheld): M13 bacteriophage origin of replication; arrow indicates direction of (+) strand synthesis
   3619..3668    -  misc_feature   bom (fragment): basis of mobility region from pBR322
   3770..3805    -  CDS            rop (fragment): Rop protein, which maintains plasmids at low copy number; rop
   3900..4004    +  promoter       AmpR promoter: bla
   4005..4865    +  CDS            AmpR: β-lactamase; bla; confers resistance to ampicillin, carbenicillin, and related antibiotics
   5036..5624    +  rep_origin     ori: high-copy-number ColE1/pMB1/pBR322/pUC origin of replication
   5807..5899    +  CDS            lacI (fragment): lac repressor; lacI; The lac repressor binds to the lac operator to inhibit transcription in E. coli. This inhibition can be relieved by adding lactose or isopropyl-β-D-thiogalactopyranoside (IPTG).
   5912..5933    +  protein_bind   CAP binding site: CAP binding activates transcription in the presence of cAMP. E. coli catabolite activator protein
   5948..5978    +  promoter       lac promoter: promoter for the E. coli lac operon
   5986..6002    +  protein_bind   lac operator: The lac repressor binds to the lac operator to inhibit transcription in E. coli. This inhibition can be relieved by adding lactose or isopropyl-β-D-thiogalactopyranoside (IPTG). lac repressor encoded by lacI
