[The description below was written by a language model from this plasmid's Addgene catalogue record and pLannotate feature annotations shown in this document.]
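Description:
pRK5_mCherry_P2AT2A_GFP-nb-KS-FtoG is a 6,041-nt mammalian expression plasmid built on the pRK5 backbone for transient overexpression of a bicistronic reporter/effector cassette. It is propagated in E. coli as a high-copy plasmid through a ColE1/pUC-type origin and selected with ampicillin via the β-lactamase gene and its own promoter. The backbone also carries an M13 phage origin for single-stranded DNA production. It also has an SV40 enhancer/early promoter region and assorted remnants (lacZα, lacI, rop and bom fragments, plus lac promoter/operator elements) that are cloning-vector leftovers rather than functional parts of the payload.

Expression is driven by the human CMV immediate-early enhancer and promoter, followed by a fragment of CMV intron A and an SP6 promoter, and terminated by the SV40 polyadenylation signal. The short annotated match to an IgH signal sequence just upstream of the coding region is likely part of the pRK5 leader region rather than a secretion signal for the insert. The open reading frame begins with mCherry. According to the construct name, this is joined through tandem P2A and T2A self-cleaving peptides to a GFP-binding nanobody (GFP-nb) carrying a "KS" peptide in an "FtoG" variant. The 2A sequences and the KS segment are not individually annotated. The nanobody appears in the table as an immunoglobulin heavy-chain variable-domain homology hit.

The 2A arrangement should yield free mCherry as a marker of transfected cells alongside a separate nanobody fusion able to dock onto GFP-tagged proteins. The associated publication concerns a micropeptide "killswitch" for probing condensate microenvironments. The name suggests that FtoG is a phenylalanine-to-glycine mutant, plausibly a control, but the record does not state this.
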