Addgene plasmid #238235: pRK5_mCherry_P2AT2A_GFP-nb-KS-FtoG
Purpose: For overexpression of mCherry_P2AT2A_GFP-nb-KS-FtoG
Depositing lab: Denes Hnisz. Depositing organization: Max Planck Institute for Molecular Genetics. Publication: Probing condensate microenvironments with a micropeptide killswitch. Zhang Y, Stoppelkamp I, Fernandez-Pernas P, Allram M, Charman M, Magalhaes AP, Piedavent-Salomon M, Sommer G, Sung YC, Meyer K, Grams N, Halko E, Dongre S, Meierhofer D, Malszycki M, Ilik IA, Aktas T, Kraushar ML, Vastenhouw N, Weitzman MD, Grebien F, Niskanen H, Hnisz D. Nature. 2025 Jun 4. doi: 10.1038/s41586-025-09141-5. PubMed 40468084.
Backbone
  Vector backbone: pRK5
  Vector type: Mammalian Expression
Growth in bacteria
  Bacterial resistance: Ampicillin, 100 μg/mL
  Growth temperature: 37°C
  Growth strain: DH5alpha
  Copy number: High Copy
Gene/Insert
  Gene/Insert name: mCherry_P2AT2A_GFP-nb-KS-FtoG
  Species: H. sapiens (human)
  Cloning method: Gibson Cloning
Terms and licenses: Academic/Nonprofit Terms; Industry Terms: Not Available to Industry
How to cite: pRK5_mCherry_P2AT2A_GFP-nb-KS-FtoG was a gift from Denes Hnisz (Addgene plasmid # 238235 ; http://n2t.net/addgene:238235 ; RRID:Addgene_238235)
